Addgene plasmid #30699: pCS2-F1-GCG
Depositing lab: Nathan Lawson & Scot Wolfe. Depositing organization: University of Massachusetts, Worcester. Publication: Evaluation and application of modularly assembled zinc-finger nucleases in zebrafish. Zhu C, Smith T, McNulty J, Rayla AL, Lakshmanan A, Siekmann AF, Buffardi M, Meng X, Shin J, Padmanabhan A, Cifuentes D, Giraldez AJ, Look AT, Epstein JA, Lawson ND, Wolfe SA. Development. 2011 Oct;138(20):4555-64. 10.1242/dev.066779 PubMed 21937602.
Backbone
  Vector backbone: pCS2
  Backbone size w/o insert (bp): 4789
  Vector type: mRNA production
Growth in bacteria
  Bacterial resistance: Ampicillin, 100 μg/mL
  Growth temperature: 37°C
  Growth strain: DH5alpha
  Growth instructions: XL1Blue
  Copy number: High Copy
Gene/Insert
  Gene/Insert name: F1 GCG
  Species: D. rerio (zebrafish)
  Insert size (bp): 267
  Tag / fusion protein: HA tag (N terminal on insert)
  Cloning method: Restriction Enzyme; 5′ cloning site KpnI (not destroyed); 3′ cloning site BamHI (not destroyed)
  Sequencing primers: 5′ SP6; 3′ GTAATACGACTCACTATAGTT
Terms and licenses: Academic/Nonprofit Terms; Industry Terms: Not Available to Industry
How to cite: pCS2-F1-GCG was a gift from Nathan Lawson & Scot Wolfe (Addgene plasmid # 30699 ; http://n2t.net/addgene:30699 ; RRID:Addgene_30699)
