[The description below was written by a language model from this plasmid's Addgene catalogue record.]
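Description:
pCS2-F1-GCG is a pCS2-based plasmid catalogued as an mRNA production vector. It carries a small insert of about 267 bp, named F1 GCG, in a backbone of roughly 4.8 kb. It is propagated in E. coli as a high-copy plasmid under ampicillin selection. The insert sits between KpnI and BamHI sites, both retained, so it can be excised or exchanged as a cassette. An HA epitope tag lies at the N terminus of the insert, which allows the encoded protein to be detected with anti-HA antibodies. No feature table is supplied. Promoters, polyadenylation signals and the replication origin are therefore not explicitly recorded. The use of an SP6 primer for 5′ sequencing fits the usual pCS2 layout, in which an SP6 promoter upstream of the cloning site drives in vitro transcription of the insert.

The associated publication concerns modularly assembled zinc-finger nucleases evaluated in zebrafish. In that context the name suggests a zinc-finger module for the finger 1 position of an array that recognises the DNA triplet GCG, though the record does not spell this out. Such a module would be one piece of an archive from which multi-finger DNA-binding domains are assembled and then joined to a nuclease domain for targeted gene disruption. The record does not say whether a nuclease domain, nuclear localisation signal or other fingers are present in this plasmid. The 267 bp insert is larger than a single finger would need, so it may include flanking or additional sequence. Zebrafish is listed as the species, which probably reflects the intended experimental organism.
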