>Addgene plasmid #30699 | pCS2-F1-GCG | depositor partial sequence | sequence record 38901 | pCS2-F1-GCG sequence 267 bps
GGTACCCGCCCATATGCTTGCCCTGTCGAGTCCTGTGACCGCCGCTTCAGTCGCTCTGACGACCTCACCC
GTCACATCCGGATTCACACAGGCCAGAAGCCCTTCCAGTGTCGCATCTGCATGCGTAACTTCAGTCGTAG
TGACGACCTTACCCGTCACATCCGCACCCACACAGGCGAGAAGCCTTTTGCATGCGACATCTGCGGCAGG
AAGTTCGCGCGTTCTGACGCTCTCACCCGCCACACCAAGATCCACACAGGTGGATCC
