>Addgene plasmid #30699 | pCS2-F1-GCG | addgene partial sequence | sequence record 39195 | SP6 5'-ATTTAGGTGACACTATAG-3'
ATCTGCCACCATGGCTCCAAAGAAGAAGCGTAAGGTATACCCATACGATGTTCCTGACTATGCGGGCTAT
CCCTATGACGTCCCGGACTATGCAGGATCGTATCCATATGACGTTCCAGATTACGCTGCTCATGGTACCC
GCCCATATGCTTGCCCTGTCGAGTCCTGTGACCGCCGCTTCAGTCGCTCTGACGACCTCACCCGTCACAT
CCGGATTCACACAGGCCAGAAGCCCTTCCAGTGTCGCATCTGCATGCGTAACTTCAGTCGTAGTGACGAC
CTTACCCGTCACATCCGCACCCACACAGGCGAGAAGCCTTTTGCATGCGACATCTGCGGCAGGAAGTTCG
CGCGTTCTGACGCTCTCACCCGCCACACCAAGATCCACACAGGTGGATCCCAACTAGTCAAAAGTGAACT
GGAGGAGAAGAAATCTGAACTTCGTCATAAATTGAAATATGTGCCTCATGAATATATTGAATTAATTGAA
ATTGCCAGAAATTCCACTCAGGATAGAATTCTTGAAATGAAGGTAATGGAATTTTTTATGAAAGTTTATG
GATATAGAGGTAAACATTTGGGTGGATCAAGGAAACCGGACGGAGCAATTTATACTGTCGGATCTCCTAT
TGATTACGGTGTGATCGTGGATACTAAAGCTTATAGCGGAGGTTATAATCTGCCAATTGGCCAAGCACGT
GAAATGCAACGATATGTCGAAGAAAATCAAACACGAAACAAACATATCAACCCTAATGAATGGTGGAAAG
TCTATCCATCTTCTGTAACGGAATTTAAGTTTTTATTTGTGAGTGGTCACTTTAAAGGAAACTACAAAGC
TCAGCTTACACGATTAAATCATATCACT
